>Addgene plasmid #179555 | GCN5 core-dCas9-CBP core | addgene full sequence | sequence record 354784 | Addgene NGS Result
CATTTTCTCCTCCTTGTATAAATCCTGGTTGCTGTCTCTTTATGAGGAGTTGTGGCCCGTTGTCAGGCAA
CGTGGCGTGGTGTGCACTGTGTTTGCTGACGCAACCCCCACTGGTTGGGGCATTGCCACCACCTGTCAGC
TCCTTTCCGGGACTTTCGCTTTCCCCCTCCCTATTGCCACGGCGGAACTCATCGCCGCCTGCCTTGCCCG
CTGCTGGACAGGGGCTCGGCTGTTGGGCACTGACAATTCCGTGGTGTTGTCGGGGAAATCATCGTCCTTT
CCTTGGCTGCTCGCCTGTGTTGCCACCTGGATTCTGCGCGGGACGTCCTTCTGCTACGTCCCTTCGGCCC
TCAATCCAGCGGACCTTCCTTCCCGCGGCCTGCTGCCGGCTCTGCGGCCTCTTCCGCGTCTTCGCCTTCG
CCCTCAGACGAGTCGGATCTCCCTTTGGGCCGCCTCCCCGCGTCGACTTTAAGACCAATGACTTACAAGG
CAGCTGTAGATCTTAGCCACTTTTTAAAAGAAAAGGGGGGACTGGAAGGGCTAATTCACTCCCAACGAAG
ACAAGATCTGCTTTTTGCTTGTACTGGGTCTCTCTGGTTAGACCAGATCTGAGCCTGGGAGCTCTCTGGC
TAACTAGGGAACCCACTGCTTAAGCCTCAATAAAGCTTGCCTTGAGTGCTTCAAGTAGTGTGTGCCCGTC
TGTTGTGTGACTCTGGTAACTAGAGATCCCTCAGACCCTTTTAGTCAGTGTGGAAAATCTCTAGCAGGGC
CCGTTTAAACCCGCTGATCAGCCTCGACTGTGCCTTCTAGTTGCCAGCCATCTGTTGTTTGCCCCTCCCC
CGTGCCTTCCTTGACCCTGGAAGGTGCCACTCCCACTGTCCTTTCCTAATAAAATGAGGAAATTGCATCG
CATTGTCTGAGTAGGTGTCATTCTATTCTGGGGGGTGGGGTGGGGCAGGACAGCAAGGGGGAGGATTGGG
AAGACAATAGCAGGCATGCTGGGGATGCGGTGGGCTCTATGGCTTCTGAGGCGGAAAGAACCAGCTGGGG
CTCTAGGGGGTATCCCC
[124 nt withheld, positions 1068-1191]
C
[91 nt withheld, positions 1193-1283]
A
[49 nt withheld, positions 1285-1333]
CCTTTGACGTTGGAGTCCACGTTCTTT
[37 nt withheld, positions 1361-1397]
ACCCTATCTCGGTCTATTCTTTTGATTTATAAGGGATTTTGCCGATTTCGGCCTATTGGTTAAAAAATGA
GCTGATTTAACAAAAATTTAACGCGAATTAATTCTGTGGAATGTGTGTCAGTTAGGGTGTGGAAAGTCCC
CAGGCTCCCCAGCAGGCAGAAGTATGCAAAGCATGCATCTCAATTAGTCAGCAACCAGGTGTGGAAAGTC
CCCAGGCTCCCCAGCAGGCAGAAGTATGCAAAGCATGCATCTCAATTAGTCAGCAACCATAGTCCCGCCC
CTAACTCCGCCCATCCCGCCCCTAACTCCGCCCAGTTCCGCCCATTCTCCGCCCCATGGCTGACTAATTT
TTTTTATTTATGCAGAGGCCGAGGCCGCCTCTGCCTCTGAGCTATTCCAGAAGTAGTGAGGAGGCTTTTT
TGGAGGCCTAGGCTTTTGCAAAAAGCTCCCGGGAGCTTGTATATCCATTTTCGGATCTGATCAGCACGTG
TTGACAATTAATCATCGGCATAGTATATCGGCATAGTATAATACGACAAGGTGAGGAACTAAACCATGGC
CAAGTTGACCAGTGCCGTTCCGGTGCTCACCGCGCGCGACGTCGCCGGAGCGGTCGAGTTCTGGACCGAC
CGGCTCGGGTTCTCCCGGGACTTCGTGGAGGACGACTTCGCCGGTGTGGTCCGGGACGACGTGACCCTGT
TCATCAGCGCGGTCCAGGACCAGGTGGTGCCGGACAACACCCTGGCCTGGGTGTGGGTGCGCGGCCTGGA
CGAGCTGTACGCCGAGTGGTCGGAGGTCGTGTCCACGAACTTCCGGGACGCCTCCGGGCCGGCCATGACC
GAGATCGGCGAGCAGCCGTGGGGGCGGGAGTTCGCCCTGCGCGACCCGGCCGGCAACTGCGTGCACTTCG
TGGCCGAGGAGCAGGACTGACACGTGCTACGAGATTTCGATTCCACCGCCGCCTTCTATGAAAGGTTGGG
CTTCGGAATCGTTTTCCGGGACGCCGGCTGGATGATCCTCCAGCGCGGGGATCTCATGCTGGAGTTCTTC
GCCCACCCCAACTTGTTTATTGCAGCTTATAATGGTTACAAATAAAGCAATAGCATCACAAATTTCACAA
ATAAAGCATTTTTTTCACTGCATTCTAGTTGTGGTTTGTCCAAACTCATCAATGTATCTTATCATGTCTG
TATACCGTCGACCTCTAGCTAGAGCTTGGCGTAATCATGGTCATAGCTGTTTCCTGTGTGAAATTGTTAT
CCGCTCACAATTCCACACAACATACGAGCCGGAAGCATAAAGTGTAAAGCCTGGGGTGCCTAATGAGTGA
GCTAACTCACATTAATTGCGTTGCGCTCACTGCCCGCTTTCCAGTCGGGAAACCTGTCGTGCCAGCTGCA
TTAATGAATCGGCCAACGCGCGGGGAGAGGCGGTTTGCGTATTGGGCGCTCTTCCGCTTCCTCGCTCACT
GACTCGCTGCGCTCGGTCGTTCGGCTGCGGCGAGCGGTATCAGCTCACTCAAAGGCGGTAATACGGTTAT
CCACAGAATCAGGGGATAACGCAGGAAAGAACATGTGAGCAAAAGGCCAGCAAAAGGCCAGGAACCGTAA
AAAGGCCGCGTTGCTGGCGTTTTTCCATAGGCTCCGCCCCCCTGACGAGCATCACAAAAATCGACGCTCA
AGTCAGAGGTGGCGAAACCCGACAGGACTATAAAGATACCAGGCGTTTCCCCCTGGAAGCTCCCTCGTGC
GCTCTCCTGTTCCGACCCTGCCGCTTACCGGATACCTGTCCGCCTTTCTCCCTTCGGGAAGCGTGGCGCT
TTCTCATAGCTCACGCTGTAGGTATCTCAGTTCGGTGTAGGTCGTTCGCTCCAAGCTGGGCTGTGTGCAC
GAACCCCCCGTTCAGCCCGACCGCTGCGCCTTATCCGGTAACTATCGTCTTGAGTCCAACCCGGTAAGAC
ACGACTTATCGCCACTGGCAGCAGCCACTGGTAACAGGATTAGCAGAGCGAGGTATGTAGGCGGTGCTAC
AGAGTTCTTGAAGTGGTGGCCTAACTACGGCTACACTAGAAGAACAGTATTTGGTATCTGCGCTCTGCTG
AAGCCAGTTACCTTCGGAAAAAGAGTTGGTAGCTCTTGATCCGGCAAACAAACCACCGCTGGTAGCGGTG
GTTTTTTTGTTTGCAAGCAGCAGATTACGCGCAGAAAAAAAGGATCTCAAGAAGATCCTTTGATCTTTTC
TACGGGGTCTGACGCTCAGTGGAACGAAAACTCACGTTAAGGGATTTTGGTCATGAGATTATCAAAAAGG
ATCTTCACCTAGATCCTTTTAAATTAAAAATGAAGTTTTAAATCAATCTAAAGTATATATGAGTAAACTT
GGTCTGACAGTTACCAATGCTTAATCAGTGAGGCACCTATCTCAGCGATCTGTCTATTTCGTTCATCCAT
AGTTGCCTGACTCCCCGTCGTGTAGATAACTACGATACGGGAGGGCTTACCATCTGGCCCCAGTGCTGCA
ATGATACCGCGAGACCCACGCTCACCGGCTCCAGATTTATCAGCAATAAACCAGCCAGCCGGAAGGGCCG
AGCGCAGAAGTGGTCCTGCAACTTTATCCGCCTCCATCCAGTCTATTAATTGTTGCCGGGAAGCTAGAGT
AAGTAGTTCGCCAGTTAATAGTTTGCGCAACGTTGTTGCCATTGCTACAGGCATCGTGGTGTCACGCTCG
TCGTTTGGTATGGCTTCATTCAGCTCCGGTTCCCAACGATCAAGGCGAGTTACATGATCCCCCATGTTGT
GCAAAAAAGCGGTTAGCTCCTTCGGTCCTCCGATCGTTGTCAGAAGTAAGTTGGCCGCAGTGTTATCACT
CATGGTTATGGCAGCACTGCATAATTCTCTTACTGTCATGCCATCCGTAAGATGCTTTTCTGTGACTGGT
GAGTACTCAACCAAGTCATTCTGAGAATAGTGTATGCGGCGACCGAGTTGCTCTTGCCCGGCGTCAATAC
GGGATAATACCGCGCCACATAGCAGAACTTTAAAAGTGCTCATCATTGGAAAACGTTCTTCGGGGCGAAA
ACTCTCAAGGATCTTACCGCTGTTGAGATCCAGTTCGATGTAACCCACTCGTGCACCCAACTGATCTTCA
GCATCTTTTACTTTCACCAGCGTTTCTGGGTGAGCAAAAACAGGAAGGCAAAATGCCGCAAAAAAGGGAA
TAAGGGCGACACGGAAATGTTGAATACTCATACTCTTCCTTTTTCAATATTATTGAAGCATTTATCAGGG
TTATTGTCTCATGAGCGGATACATATTTGAATGTATTTAGAAAAATAAACAAATAGGGGTTCCGCGCACA
TTTCCCCGAAAAGTGCCACCTGACGTCGACGGATCGGGAGATCTCCCGATCCCCTATGGTGCACTCTCAG
TACAATCTGCTCTGATGCCGCATAGTTAAGCCAGTATCTGCTCCCTGCTTGTGTGTTGGAGGTCGCTGAG
TAGTGCGCGAGCAAAATTTAAGCTACAACAAGGCAAGGCTTGACCGACAATTGCATGAAGAATCTGCTTA
GGGTTAGGCGTTTTGCGCTGCTTCGCGATGTACGGGCCAGATATACGCGTTGACATTGATTATTGACTAG
TTATTAATAGTAATCAATTACGGGGTCATTAGTTCATAGCCCATATATGGAGTTCCGCGTTACATAACTT
ACGGTAAATGGCCCGCCTGGCTGACCGCCCAACGACCCCCGCCCATTGACGTCAATAATGACGTATGTTC
CCATAGTAACGCCAATAGGGACTTTCCATTGACGTCAATGGGTGGAGTATTTACGGTAAACTGCCCACTT
GGCAGTACATCAAGTGTATCATATGCCAAGTACGCCCCCTATTGACGTCAATGACGGTAAATGGCCCGCC
TGGCATTATGCCCAGTACATGACCTTATGGGACTTTCCTACTTGGCAGTACATCTACGTATTAGTCATCG
CTATTACCATGGTGATGCGGTTTTGGCAGTACATCAATGGGCGTGGATAGCGGTTTGACTCACGGGGATT
TCCAAGTCTCCACCCCATTGACGTCAATGGGAGTTTGTTTTGGCACCAAAATCAACGGGACTTTCCAAAA
TGTCGTAACAACTCCGCCCCATTGACGCAAATGGGCGGTAGGCGTGTACGGTGGGAGGTCTATATAAGCA
GCGCGTTTTGCCTGTACTGGGTCTCTCTGGTTAGACCAGATCTGAGCCTGGGAGCTCTCTGGCTAACTAG
GGAACCCACTGCTTAAGCCTCAATAAAGCTTGCCTTGAGTGCTTCAAGTAGTGTGTGCCCGTCTGTTGTG
TGACTCTGGTAACTAGAGATCCCTCAGACCCTTTTAGTCAGTGTGGAAAATCTCTAGCAGTGGCGCCCGA
ACAGGGACTTGAAAGCGAAAGGGAAACCAGAGGAGCTCTCTCGACGCAGGACTCGGCTTGCTGAAGCGCG
CACGGCAAGAGGCGAGGGGCGGCGACTGGTGAGTACGCCAAAAATTTTGACTAGCGGAGGCTAGAAGGAG
AGAGATGGGTGCGAGAGCGTCAGTATTAAGCGGGGGAGAATTAGATCGCGATGGGAAAAAATTCGGTTAA
GGCCAGGGGGAAAGAAAAAATATAAATTAAAACATATAGTATGGGCAAGCAGGGAGCTAGAACGATTCGC
AGTTAATCCTGGCCTGTTAGAAACATCAGAAGGCTGTAGACAAATACTGGGACAGCTACAACCATCCCTT
CAGACAGGATCAGAAGAACTTAGATCATTATATAATACAGTAGCAACCCTCTATTGTGTGCATCAAAGGA
TAGAGATAAAAGACACCAAGGAAGCTTTAGACAAGATAGAGGAAGAGCAAAACAAAAGTAAGACCACCGC
ACAGCAAGCGGCCGCTGATCTTCAGACCTGGAGGAGGAGATATGAGGGACAATTGGAGAAGTGAATTATA
TAAATATAAAGTAGTAAAAATTGAACCATTAGGAGTAGCACCCACCAAGGCAAAGAGAAGAGTGGTGCAG
AGAGAAAAAAGAGCAGTGGGAATAGGAGCTTTGTTCCTTGGGTTCTTGGGAGCAGCAGGAAGCACTATGG
GCGCAGCGTCAATGACGCTGACGGTACAGGCCAGACAATTATTGTCTGGTATAGTGCAGCAGCAGAACAA
TTTGCTGAGGGCTATTGAGGCGCAACAGCATCTGTTGCAACTCACAGTCTGGGGCATCAAGCAGCTCCAG
GCAAGAATCCTGGCTGTGGAAAGATACCTAAAGGATCAACAGCTCCTGGGGATTTGGGGTTGCTCTGGAA
AACTCATTTGCACCACTGCTGTGCCTTGGAATGCTAGTTGGAGTAATAAATCTCTGGAACAGATTTGGAA
TCACACGACCTGGATGGAGTGGGACAGAGAAATTAACAATTACACAAGCTTAATACACTCCTTAATTGAA
GAATCGCAAAACCAGCAAGAAAAGAATGAACAAGAATTATTGGAATTAGATAAATGGGCAAGTTTGTGGA
ATTGGTTTAACATAACAAATTGGCTGTGGTATATAAAATTATTCATAATGATAGTAGGAGGCTTGGTAGG
TTTAAGAATAGTTTTTGCTGTACTTTCTATAGTGAATAGAGTTAGGCAGGGATATTCACCATTATCGTTT
CAGACCCACCTCCCAACCCCGAGGGGACCCGACAGGCCCGAAGGAATAGAAGAAGAAGGTGGAGAGAGAG
ACAGAGACAGATCCATTCGATTAGTGAACGGATCGGCACTGCGTGCGCCAATTCTGCAGACAAATGGCAG
TATTCATCCACAATTTTAAAAGAAAAGGGGGGATTGGGGGGTACAGTGCAGGGGAAAGAATAGTAGACAT
AATAGCAACAGACATACAAACTAAAGAATTACAAAAACAAATTACAAAAATTCAAAATTTTCGGGTTTAT
TACAGGGACAGCAGAGATCCAGTTTGGTTAATTAAGGTACCGATATCACTAGTGTTCCATTAACTGCGCT
AAAAATAATTTTTAAATCTTTTTTAGCTTCTTGCTCTTTTTTGTACGTCTCTGTTTTAGAGCTAGAAATA
GCAAGTTAAAATAAGGCTAGTCCGTTATCAACTTGAAAAAGTGGCACCGAGTCGGTGCTTTTTTGAATTC
GCTAGCTAGGTCTTGAAAGGAGTGGGAATTGGCTCCGGTGCCCGTCAGTGGGCAGAGCGCACATCGCCCA
CAGTCCCCGAGAAGTTGGGGGGAGGGGTCGGCAATTGATCCGGTGCCTAGAGAAGGTGGCGCGGGGTAAA
CTGGGAAAGTGATGTCGTGTACTGGCTCCGCCTTTTTCCCGAGGGTGGGGGAGAACCGTATATAAGTGCA
GTAGTCGCCGTGAACGTTCTTTTTCGCAACGGGTTTGCCGCCAGAACACAGGACCGGTTCTAGAGCGCCA
CCATGCTGGGGCCTGAGACGAGCCTGCTTTCGGCCAATGCGGCCCGGGATGAGACAGCCCGCCTGGAGGA
GCGCCGCGGCATCATCGAGTTCCATGTCATCGGCAACTCACTGACGCCCAAGGCCAACCGGCGGGTGTTG
CTGTGGCTCGTGGGGCTGCAGAATGTCTTTTCCCACCAGCTGCCGCGCATGCCTAAGGAGTATATCGCCC
GCCTCGTCTTTGACCCGAAGCACAAGACTCTGGCCTTGATCAAGGATGGGCGGGTCATCGGTGGCATCTG
CTTCCGCATGTTTCCCACCCAGGGCTTCACGGAGATTGTCTTCTGTGCTGTCACCTCGAATGAGCAGGTC
AAGGGTTATGGGACCCACCTGATGAACCACCTGAAGGAGTATCACATCAAGCACAACATTCTCTACTTCC
TCACCTACGCCGACGAGTACGCCATCGGCTACTTCAAAAAGCAGGGTTTCTCCAAGGACATCAAGGTGCC
CAAGAGCCGCTACCTGGGCTACATCAAGGACTACGAGGGAGCGACGCTGATGGAGTGTGAGCTGAATCCC
CGCATCCCCTACACGGAGCTGTCCCACATCATCAAGAAGCAGAAAGAGATCATCAAGGGATCCCCCAAGA
AGAAGAGGAAGGTGGGATCCAGCGCTGCCACCATGGACAAGAAGTACAGCATCGGCCTGGCCATCGGCAC
CAACTCTGTGGGCTGGGCCGTGATCACCGACGAGTACAAGGTGCCCAGCAAGAAATTCAAGGTGCTGGGC
AACACCGACCGGCACAGCATCAAGAAGAACCTGATCGGAGCCCTGCTGTTCGACAGCGGCGAAACAGCCG
AGGCCACCCGGCTGAAGAGAACCGCCAGAAGAAGATACACCAGACGGAAGAACCGGATCTGCTATCTGCA
AGAGATCTTCAGCAACGAGATGGCCAAGGTGGACGACAGCTTCTTCCACAGACTGGAAGAGTCCTTCCTG
GTGGAAGAGGATAAGAAGCACGAGCGGCACCCCATCTTCGGCAACATCGTGGACGAGGTGGCCTACCACG
AGAAGTACCCCACCATCTACCACCTGAGAAAGAAACTGGTGGACAGCACCGACAAGGCCGACCTGCGGCT
GATCTATCTGGCCCTGGCCCACATGATCAAGTTCCGGGGCCACTTCCTGATCGAGGGCGACCTGAACCCC
GACAACAGCGACGTGGACAAGCTGTTCATCCAGCTGGTGCAGACCTACAACCAGCTGTTCGAGGAAAACC
CCATCAACGCCAGCGGCGTGGACGCCAAGGCCATCCTGTCTGCCAGACTGAGCAAGAGCAGACGGCTGGA
AAATCTGATCGCCCAGCTGCCCGGCGAGAAGAAGAATGGCCTGTTCGGAAACCTGATTGCCCTGAGCCTG
GGCCTGACCCCCAACTTCAAGAGCAACTTCGACCTGGCCGAGGATGCCAAACTGCAGCTGAGCAAGGACA
CCTACGACGACGACCTGGACAACCTGCTGGCCCAGATCGGCGACCAGTACGCCGACCTGTTTCTGGCCGC
CAAGAACCTGTCCGACGCCATCCTGCTGAGCGACATCCTGAGAGTGAACACCGAGATCACCAAGGCCCCC
CTGAGCGCCTCTATGATCAAGAGATACGACGAGCACCACCAGGACCTGACCCTGCTGAAAGCTCTCGTGC
GGCAGCAGCTGCCTGAGAAGTACAAAGAGATTTTCTTCGACCAGAGCAAGAACGGCTACGCCGGCTACAT
TGACGGCGGAGCCAGCCAGGAAGAGTTCTACAAGTTCATCAAGCCCATCCTGGAAAAGATGGACGGCACC
GAGGAACTGCTCGTGAAGCTGAACAGAGAGGACCTGCTGCGGAAGCAGCGGACCTTCGACAACGGCAGCA
TCCCCCACCAGATCCACCTGGGAGAGCTGCACGCCATTCTGCGGCGGCAGGAAGATTTTTACCCATTCCT
GAAGGACAACCGGGAAAAGATCGAGAAGATCCTGACCTTCCGCATCCCCTACTACGTGGGCCCTCTGGCC
AGGGGAAACAGCAGATTCGCCTGGATGACCAGAAAGAGCGAGGAAACCATCACCCCCTGGAACTTCGAGG
AAGTGGTGGACAAGGGCGCTTCCGCCCAGAGCTTCATCGAGCGGATGACCAACTTCGATAAGAACCTGCC
CAACGAGAAGGTGCTGCCCAAGCACAGCCTGCTGTACGAGTACTTCACCGTGTATAACGAGCTGACCAAA
GTGAAATACGTGACCGAGGGAATGAGAAAGCCCGCCTTCCTGAGCGGCGAGCAGAAAAAGGCCATCGTGG
ACCTGCTGTTCAAGACCAACCGGAAAGTGACCGTGAAGCAGCTGAAAGAGGACTACTTCAAGAAAATCGA
GTGCTTCGACTCCGTGGAAATCTCCGGCGTGGAAGATCGGTTCAACGCCTCCCTGGGCACATACCACGAT
CTGCTGAAAATTATCAAGGACAAGGACTTCCTGGACAATGAGGAAAACGAGGACATTCTGGAAGATATCG
TGCTGACCCTGACACTGTTTGAGGACAGAGAGATGATCGAGGAACGGCTGAAAACCTATGCCCACCTGTT
CGACGACAAAGTGATGAAGCAGCTGAAGCGGCGGAGATACACCGGCTGGGGCAGGCTGAGCCGGAAGCTG
ATCAACGGCATCCGGGACAAGCAGTCCGGCAAGACAATCCTGGATTTCCTGAAGTCCGACGGCTTCGCCA
ACAGAAACTTCATGCAGCTGATCCACGACGACAGCCTGACCTTTAAAGAGGACATCCAGAAAGCCCAGGT
GTCCGGCCAGGGCGATAGCCTGCACGAGCACATTGCCAATCTGGCCGGCAGCCCCGCCATTAAGAAGGGC
ATCCTGCAGACAGTGAAGGTGGTGGACGAGCTCGTGAAAGTGATGGGCCGGCACAAGCCCGAGAACATCG
TGATCGAAATGGCCAGAGAGAACCAGACCACCCAGAAGGGACAGAAGAACAGCCGCGAGAGAATGAAGCG
GATCGAAGAGGGCATCAAAGAGCTGGGCAGCCAGATCCTGAAAGAACACCCCGTGGAAAACACCCAGCTG
CAGAACGAGAAGCTGTACCTGTACTACCTGCAGAATGGGCGGGATATGTACGTGGACCAGGAACTGGACA
TCAACCGGCTGTCCGACTACGATGTGGACGCCATCGTGCCTCAGAGCTTTCTGAAGGACGACTCCATCGA
CAACAAGGTGCTGACCAGAAGCGACAAGAACCGGGGCAAGAGCGACAACGTGCCCTCCGAAGAGGTCGTG
AAGAAGATGAAGAACTACTGGCGGCAGCTGCTGAACGCCAAGCTGATTACCCAGAGAAAGTTCGACAATC
TGACCAAGGCCGAGAGAGGCGGCCTGAGCGAACTGGATAAGGCCGGCTTCATCAAGAGACAGCTGGTGGA
AACCCGGCAGATCACAAAGCACGTGGCACAGATCCTGGACTCCCGGATGAACACTAAGTACGACGAGAAT
GACAAGCTGATCCGGGAAGTGAAAGTGATCACCCTGAAGTCCAAGCTGGTGTCCGATTTCCGGAAGGATT
TCCAGTTTTACAAAGTGCGCGAGATCAACAACTACCACCACGCCCACGACGCCTACCTGAACGCCGTCGT
GGGAACCGCCCTGATCAAAAAGTACCCTAAGCTGGAAAGCGAGTTCGTGTACGGCGACTACAAGGTGTAC
GACGTGCGGAAGATGATCGCCAAGAGCGAGCAGGAAATCGGCAAGGCTACCGCCAAGTACTTCTTCTACA
GCAACATCATGAACTTTTTCAAGACCGAGATTACCCTGGCCAACGGCGAGATCCGGAAGCGGCCTCTGAT
CGAGACAAACGGCGAAACCGGGGAGATCGTGTGGGATAAGGGCCGGGATTTTGCCACCGTGCGGAAAGTG
CTGAGCATGCCCCAAGTGAATATCGTGAAAAAGACCGAGGTGCAGACAGGCGGCTTCAGCAAAGAGTCTA
TCCTGCCCAAGAGGAACAGCGATAAGCTGATCGCCAGAAAGAAGGACTGGGACCCTAAGAAGTACGGCGG
CTTCGACAGCCCCACCGTGGCCTATTCTGTGCTGGTGGTGGCCAAAGTGGAAAAGGGCAAGTCCAAGAAA
CTGAAGAGTGTGAAAGAGCTGCTGGGGATCACCATCATGGAAAGAAGCAGCTTCGAGAAGAATCCCATCG
ACTTTCTGGAAGCCAAGGGCTACAAAGAAGTGAAAAAGGACCTGATCATCAAGCTGCCTAAGTACTCCCT
GTTCGAGCTGGAAAACGGCCGGAAGAGAATGCTGGCCTCTGCCGGCGAACTGCAGAAGGGAAACGAACTG
GCCCTGCCCTCCAAATATGTGAACTTCCTGTACCTGGCCAGCCACTATGAGAAGCTGAAGGGCTCCCCCG
AGGATAATGAGCAGAAACAGCTGTTTGTGGAACAGCACAAGCACTACCTGGACGAGATCATCGAGCAGAT
CAGCGAGTTCTCCAAGAGAGTGATCCTGGCCGACGCTAATCTGGACAAAGTGCTGTCCGCCTACAACAAG
CACCGGGATAAGCCCATCAGAGAGCAGGCCGAGAATATCATCCACCTGTTTACCCTGACCAATCTGGGAG
CCCCTGCCGCCTTCAAGTACTTTGACACCACCATCGACCGGAAGAGGTACACCAGCACCAAAGAGGTGCT
GGACGCCACCCTGATCCACCAGAGCATCACCGGCCTGTACGAGACACGGATCGACCTGTCTCAGCTGGGA
GGCGACAAGCGACCTGCCGCCACAAAGAAGGCTGGACAGGCTAAGAAGAAGAAAGGATCCATCTTTAAAC
CAGAGGAGTTACGCCAGGCCCTCATGCCAACCCTAGAAGCACTGTATCGACAGGACCCAGAGTCATTACC
TTTCCGGCAGCCTGTAGATCCCCAGCTCCTCGGAATTCCAGACTATTTTGACATCGTAAAGAATCCCATG
GACCTCTCCACCATCAAGCGGAAGCTGGACACAGGGCAATACCAAGAGCCCTGGCAGTACGTGGACGACG
TCTGGCTCATGTTCAACAATGCCTGGCTCTATAATCGCAAGACATCCCGAGTCTATAAGTTTTGCAGTAA
GCTTGCAGAGGTCTTTGAGCAGGAAATTGACCCTGTCATGCAGTCCCTTGGATATTGCTGTGGACGCAAG
TATGAGTTTTCCCCACAGACTTTGTGCTGCTATGGGAAGCAGCTGTGTACCATTCCTCGCGATGCTGCCT
ACTACAGCTATCAGAATAGGTATCATTTCTGTGAGAAGTGTTTCACAGAGATCCAGGGCGAGAATGTGAC
CCTGGGTGACGACCCTTCACAGCCCCAGACGACAATTTCAAAGGATCAGTTTGAAAAGAAGAAAAATGAT
ACCTTAGACCCCGAACCTTTCGTTGATTGCAAGGAGTGTGGCCGGAAGATGCATCAGATTTGCGTTCTGC
ACTATGACATCATTTGGCCTTCAGGTTTTGTGTGCGACAACTGCTTGAAGAAAACTGGCAGACCTCGAAA
AGAAAACAAATTCAGTGCTAAGAGGCTGCAGACCACAAGACTGGGAAACCACTTGGAAGACCGAGTGAAC
AAATTTTTGCGGCGCCAGAATCACCCTGAAGCCGGGGAGGTTTTTGTCCGAGTGGTGGCCAGCTCAGACA
AGACGGTGGAGGTCAAGCCCGGGATGAAGTCACGGTTTGTGGATTCTGGGGAAATGTCTGAATCTTTCCC
ATATCGAACCAAAGCTCTGTTTGCTTTTGAGGAAATTGACGGCGTGGATGTCTGCTTTTTTGGAATGCAC
GTCCAAGAATACGGCTCTGATTGCCCCCCTCCAAACACGAGGCGTGTGTACATTTCTTATCTGGATAGTA
TTCATTTCTTCCGGCCACGTTGCCTCCGCACAGCCGTTTACCATGAGATCCTTATTGGATATTTAGAGTA
TGTGAAGAAATTAGGGTATGTGACAGGGCACATCTGGGCCTGTCCTCCAAGTGAAGGAGATGATTACATC
TTCCATTGCCACCCACCTGATCAAAAAATACCCAAGCCAAAACGACTGCAGGAGTGGTACAAAAAGATGC
TGGACAAGGCGTTTGCAGAGCGGATCATCCATGACTACAAGGATATTTTCAAACAAGCAACTGAAGACAG
GCTCACCAGTGCCAAGGAACTGCCCTATTTTGAAGGTGATTTCTGGCCCAATGTGTTAGAAGAGAGCATT
AAGGAACTAGAACAAGAAGAAGAGGAGAGGAAAAAGGAAGAGAGCACTGCAGCCAGTGAAACCACTGAGG
GCAGTCAGGGCGACAGCAAGAATGCCAAGAAGAAGAACAACAAGAAAACCAACAAGAACAAAAGCAGCAT
CAGCCGCGCCAACAAGAAGAAGCCCAGCATGCCCAACGTGTCCAATGACCTGTCCCAGAAGCTGTATGCC
ACCATGGAGAAGCACAAGGAGGTCTTCTTCGTGATCCACCTGCACGCTGGGCCTGTCATCAACACCCTGC
CCCCCATCGTCGACCCCGACCCCCTGCTCAGCTGTGACCTCATGGATGGGCGCGACGCCTTCCTCACCCT
CGCCAGAGACAAGCACTGGGAGTTCTCCTCCTTGCGCCGCTCCAAGTGGTCCACGCTCTGCATGCTGGTG
GAGCTGCACACCCAGGGCCAGGACGGATCCGATTACAAAGACGATGACGATAAGGGATCCGGCGCAACAA
ACTTCTCTCTGCTGAAACAAGCCGGAGATGTCGAAGAGAATCCTGGACCGACCGAGTACAAGCCCACGGT
GCGCCTCGCCACCCGCGACGACGTCCCCAGGGCCGTACGCACCCTCGCCGCCGCGTTCGCCGACTACCCC
GCCACGCGCCACACCGTCGATCCGGACCGCCACATCGAGCGGGTCACCGAGCTGCAAGAACTCTTCCTCA
CGCGCGTCGGGCTCGACATCGGCAAGGTGTGGGTCGCGGACGACGGCGCCGCGGTGGCGGTCTGGACCAC
GCCGGAGAGCGTCGAAGCGGGGGCGGTGTTCGCCGAGATCGGCCCGCGCATGGCCGAGTTGAGCGGTTCC
CGGCTGGCCGCGCAGCAACAGATGGAAGGCCTCCTGGCGCCGCACCGGCCCAAGGAGCCCGCGTGGTTCC
TGGCCACCGTCGGAGTCTCGCCCGACCACCAGGGCAAGGGTCTGGGCAGCGCCGTCGTGCTCCCCGGAGT
GGAGGCGGCCGAGCGCGCCGGGGTGCCCGCCTTCCTGGAGACCTCCGCGCCCCGCAACCTCCCCTTCTAC
GAGCGGCTCGGCTTCACCGTCACCGCCGACGTCGAGGTGCCCGAAGGACCGCGCACCTGGTGCATGACCC
GCAAGCCCGGTGCCTGAACGCGTTAAGTCGACAATCAACCTCTGGATTACAAAATTTGTGAAAGATTGAC
TGGTATTCTTAACTATGTTGCTCCTTTTACGCTATGTGGATACGCTGCTTTAATGCCTTTGTATCATGCT
ATTGCTTCCCGTATGGCTTT
Features (pLannotate 1.2.2; 35 found; start..end, strand, type, name):
    512..531     +  misc_feature   cPPT/CTS (fragment): central polypurine tract and central termination sequence of HIV-1
    533..766     +  LTR            3' LTR (ΔU3): self-inactivating 3' long terminal repeat (LTR) from HIV-1
    798..1022    +  polyA_signal   bGH poly(A) signal: bovine growth hormone polyadenylation signal
   1026..1047    +  promoter       SV40 promoter (fragment): SV40 enhancer and early promoter
   1068..1496    +  rep_origin     f1 ori (sequence partly withheld): f1 bacteriophage origin of replication; arrow indicates direction of (+) strand synthesis
   1510..1839    +  promoter       SV40 promoter: SV40 enhancer and early promoter
   1887..1934    +  promoter       EM7 promoter: synthetic bacterial promoter&nbsp
   1953..2327    +  CDS            BleoR: antibiotic-binding protein; Sh ble from Streptoalloteichus hindustanus; confers resistance to bleomycin, phleomycin, and Zeocin™
   2337..2462    +  CDS            ble (fragment): BLE_KLEPN - Experimental evidence at protein level: Swiss-Prot protein existence level 1. Binding protein with a strong affinity to the bleomycin family of antibiotics. Binds to CL990; an antimitotic-antibiotic compound. From Klebsiella pneumoniae.
   2457..2578    +  polyA_signal   SV40 poly(A) signal: SV40 polyadenylation signal
   2649..2671    -  protein_bind   lac operator (fragment): The lac repressor binds to the lac operator to inhibit transcription in E. coli. This inhibition can be relieved by adding lactose or isopropyl-β-D-thiogalactopyranoside (IPTG). lac repressor encoded by lacI
   2675..2705    -  promoter       lac promoter: promoter for the E. coli lac operon
   2720..2741    -  protein_bind   CAP binding site: CAP binding activates transcription in the presence of cAMP. E. coli catabolite activator protein
   2754..2846    -  CDS            lacI (fragment): lac repressor; lacI; The lac repressor binds to the lac operator to inhibit transcription in E. coli. This inhibition can be relieved by adding lactose or isopropyl-β-D-thiogalactopyranoside (IPTG).
   3029..3617    -  rep_origin     ori: high-copy-number ColE1/pMB1/pBR322/pUC origin of replication
   3788..4648    -  CDS            AmpR: β-lactamase; bla; confers resistance to ampicillin, carbenicillin, and related antibiotics
   4649..4753    -  promoter       AmpR promoter: bla
   4812..4864    -  misc_feature   bom (fragment): basis of mobility region from pBR322
   5019..5398    +  enhancer       CMV enhancer: human cytomegalovirus immediate early enhancer
   5399..5598    +  promoter       CMV promoter: human cytomegalovirus (CMV) immediate early promoter
   5616..5796    +  LTR            5' LTR (truncated): truncated 5' long terminal repeat (LTR) from HIV-1
   5843..5968    +  misc_feature   HIV-1 Ψ: packaging signal of human immunodeficiency virus type 1
   5952..6315    +  CDS            HIV-1 gag (fragment): gag protein from human immunodeficiency virus 1; gag
   6461..6694    +  misc_feature   RRE: The Rev response element (RRE) of HIV-1 allows for Rev-dependent mRNA export from the nucleus to the cytoplasm.
   7071..7171    +  CDS            Rev (fragment): human immunodeficiency virus 1 (HIV-1) Rev protein; rev; enhances nuclear export of unspliced and incompletely spliced viral mRNAs
   7221..7338    +  misc_feature   cPPT/CTS: central polypurine tract and central termination sequence of HIV-1
   7470..7545    +  misc_RNA       gRNA scaffold: guide RNA scaffold for the Streptococcus pyogenes CRISPR/Cas9 system
   7563..7581    +  CDS            small t antigen (fragment): SV40 (simian virus 40) small t antigen
   7607..7818    +  promoter       EF-1α core promoter: core promoter for human elongation factor EF-1α
   7834..8481    +  CDS            Kat2a (fragment): KAT2A_MOUSE - Also known as Gcn5l2 From Mus musculus (Mouse).
   8503..10104   +  CDS            dCas9(N): N-terminal portion of catalytically inactive Streptococcus pyogenes dCas9 carrying the D10A mutation (Zetsche et al., 2015)
  10105..12603   +  CDS            Cas9(C): C-terminal portion of Streptococcus pyogenes Cas9 (Zetsche et al., 2015)
  12634..14511   +  CDS            CREBBP (fragment): CBP_HUMAN - Also known as CBP. Experimental evidence at protein level: Swiss-Prot protein existence level 1. Acetylates histones, giving a specific tag for transcriptional activation (PubMed:24616510). Also acetylates non- histone proteins, like DDX21, FBL, IRF2, MAFG, NCOA3, POLR1E/PAF53 and FOXO1 (PubMed:10490106, PubMed:11154691, PubMed:12738767, PubMed:12929931, PubMed:9707565, PubMed:24207024, PubMed:28790157, PubMed:30540930). Binds specifically to phosphorylated CREB and enhances its transcriptional activity toward cAMP-responsive genes. Acts as a coactivator of ALX1. Acts as a circadia
  14607..15204   +  CDS            PuroR (fragment): puromycin N-acetyltransferase; pac from Streptomyces; confers resistance to puromycin
  15220..461     +  misc_feature   WPRE (across the origin): woodchuck hepatitis virus posttranscriptional regulatory element
