[The description below was written by a language model from this plasmid's Addgene catalogue record and pLannotate feature annotations shown in this document.]
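Description:
GCN5 core-dCas9-CBP core is a third-generation-style, self-inactivating HIV-1 lentiviral vector built on the LentiCRISPR v2 backbone for expressing a dual-effector CRISPR activator in mammalian cells. In bacteria it is maintained as a high-copy plasmid through a ColE1/pUC-type origin with ampicillin resistance (AmpR). The backbone also carries an f1 ori and an SV40/EM7-driven BleoR cassette located outside the proviral region. The lentiviral elements comprise a CMV enhancer/promoter fused to a truncated 5' LTR, the Ψ packaging signal with a partial gag sequence, the RRE for Rev-dependent export, cPPT/CTS, WPRE and a ΔU3 3' LTR. Together these allow the genome to be packaged when helper functions are supplied in trans, and leave an integrated provirus with inactivated LTR promoter activity.

The payload is a single fusion open reading frame of about 6.7 kb driven by the EF-1α core promoter. It consists of the human GCN5 (KAT2A) core, residues 473–676, at the N-terminus, then nuclease-dead S. pyogenes Cas9 (D10A, H840A), then the human CBP (CREBBP) core, residues 1084–1701, at the C-terminus, with a C-terminal Flag tag. The automated annotation matches the GCN5 segment to the mouse orthologue, but the record specifies a human origin. A puromycin resistance coding sequence lies directly downstream of the fusion for selecting transduced cells; the linking element is not annotated. A gRNA scaffold is annotated upstream of the EF-1α promoter, but no U6 promoter appears in the feature table, so it is unclear whether this plasmid can express a guide RNA itself. The construct tethers two histone acetyltransferase domains to guide-specified loci and was deposited with a study that systematically compared CRISPR-based transcriptional activators at promoters and enhancers.
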