Addgene plasmid #179555: GCN5 core-dCas9-CBP core
Purpose: encodes S. pyogenes dCas9 with n-terminal fusion of human GCN5 core (aa 473-676) and c-terminal fusion of human CBP core (aa 1084-1701) driven by EF-1alpha promoter
Depositing lab: Isaac Hilton. Depositing organization: Rice University. Publication: Systematic comparison of CRISPR-based transcriptional activators uncovers gene-regulatory features of enhancer-promoter interactions. Wang K, Escobar M, Li J, Mahata B, Goell J, Shah S, Cluck M, Hilton IB. Nucleic Acids Res. 2022 Aug 12;50(14):7842-7855. doi: 10.1093/nar/gkac582. PubMed 35849129.
Backbone
  Vector backbone: LentiCRISPR v2
  Vector type: Mammalian Expression, Lentiviral
  Selectable markers: Puromycin
Growth in bacteria
  Bacterial resistance: Ampicillin, 100 μg/mL
  Growth temperature: 37°C
  Growth strain: NEB Stable
  Copy number: High Copy
Gene/Insert
  Gene/Insert name: S. pyogenes dCas9 with n-terminal fusion of human GCN5 core (aa 473-676) and c-terminal fusion of human CBP core (aa 1084-1701)
  Species: H. sapiens (human)
  Insert size (bp): 6672
  Mutation: D10A; H840A in S.pyogenes Cas9
  Entrez Gene: CREBBP (a.k.a. CBP, KAT3A, MKHK1, RSTS, RSTS1); KAT2A (a.k.a. GCN5, GCN5L2, PCAF-b, hGCN5)
  Promoter: EF-1alpha
  Tag / fusion protein: Flag Tag (C terminal on insert)
  Cloning method: Gibson Cloning
  Sequencing primers: 5′ ATCCGGTGCCTAGAGAAGGT
Terms and licenses: Academic/Nonprofit Terms; Industry Terms: Not Available to Industry
How to cite: GCN5 core-dCas9-CBP core was a gift from Isaac Hilton (Addgene plasmid # 179555 ; http://n2t.net/addgene:179555 ; RRID:Addgene_179555)
